>Addgene plasmid #36215 | pCY 3030-02 | depositor full sequence | sequence record 47085 | pCY 3030-02 sequence 4902 bps
GAACGCGGCCGCCAGCTGAAGCTTCGTACGCTGCAGGTCGACGGATCCCCGGGTTAATTAACGGTGACGG
TGCTGGTTTAATTAACATGTCTAAAGGTGAAGAATTATTCACTGGTGTTGTCCCAATTTTGGTTGAATTA
GATGGTGATGTTAATGGTCACAAATTTTCTGTCTCCGGTGAAGGTGAAGGTGATGCTACTTACGGTAAAT
TGACCTTAAAATTTATTTGTACTACTGGTAAATTGCCAGTTCCATGGCCAACCTTAGTCACTACTTTAAC
TTGGGGTGTTCAATGTTTTTCTAGATACCCAGATCATATGAAACAACATGACTTTTTCAAGTCTGCCATG
CCAGAAGGTTATGTTCAAGAAAGAACTATTTTTTTCAAAGATGACGGTAACTACAAGACCAGAGCTGAAG
TCAAGTTTGAAGGTGATACCTTAGTTAATAGAATCGAATTAAAAGGTATTGATTTTAAAGAAGATGGTAA
CATTTTAGGTCACAAATTGGAATACATTTATAACTCTCACAATGTTTACATCACTGCTGACAAACAAAAG
AATGGTATCAAAGCTAACTTCAAAATTAGACACAACATTGAAGATGGTTCTGTTCAATTAGCTGACCATT
ATCAACAAAATACTCCAATTGGTGATGGTCCAGTCTTGTTACCAGACAACCATTACTTATCCACTCAATC
TAGATTATCCAAAGATCCAAACGAAAAGAGAGACCACATGGTCTTGTTAGAATTTGTTACTGCTGCTGGT
ATTACCCATGGTATTGATGAATTGTACAAATAAGGCGCGCCAGATCTGTTTAGCTTGCCTCGTCCCCGCC
GGGTCACCCGGCCAGCGACATGGAGGCCCAGAATACCCTCCTTGACAGTCTTGACGTGCGCAGCTCAGGG
GCATGATGTGACTGTCGCCCGTACATTTAGCCCATACATCCCCATGTATAATCATTTGCATCCATACATT
TTGATGGCCGCACGGCGCGAAGCAAAAATTACGGCTCCTCGCTGCAGACCTGCGAGCAGGGAAACGCTCC
CCTCACAGACGCGTTGAATTGTCCCCACGCCGCGCCCCTGTAGAGAAATATAAAAGGTTAGGATTTGCCA
CTGAGGTTCTTCTTTCATATACTTCCTTTTAAAATCTTGCTAGGATACAGTTCTCACATCACATCCGAAC
ATAAACAACCATGGGTAAAAAGCCTGAACTCACCGCGACGTCTGTCGAGAAGTTTCTGATCGAAAAGTTC
GACAGCGTCTCCGACCTGATGCAGCTCTCGGAGGGCGAAGAATCTCGTGCTTTCAGCTTCGATGTAGGAG
GGCGTGGATATGTCCTGCGGGTAAATAGCTGCGCCGATGGTTTCTACAAAGATCGTTATGTTTATCGGCA
CTTTGCATCGGCCGCGCTCCCGATTCCGGAAGTGCTTGACATTGGGGAATTCAGCGAGAGCCTGACCTAT
TGCATCTCCCGCCGTGCACAGGGTGTCACGTTGCAAGACCTGCCTGAAACCGAACTGCCCGCTGTTCTGC
AGCCGGTCGCGGAGGCCATGGATGCGATCGCTGCGGCCGATCTTAGCCAGACGAGCGGGTTCGGCCCATT
CGGACCGCAAGGAATCGGTCAATACACTACATGGCGTGATTTCATATGCGCGATTGCTGATCCCCATGTG
TATCACTGGCAAACTGTGATGGACGACACCGTCAGTGCGTCCGTCGCGCAGGCTCTCGATGAGCTGATGC
TTTGGGCCGAGGACTGCCCCGAAGTCCGGCACCTCGTGCACGCGGATTTCGGCTCCAACAATGTCCTGAC
GGACAATGGCCGCATAACAGCGGTCATTGACTGGAGCGAGGCGATGTTCGGGGATTCCCAATACGAGGTC
GCCAACATCTTCTTCTGGAGGCCGTGGTTGGCTTGTATGGAGCAGCAGACGCGCTACTTCGAGCGGAGGC
ATCCGGAGCTTGCAGGATCGCCGCGGCTCCGGGCGTATATGCTCCGCATTGGTCTTGACCAACTCTATCA
GAGCTTGGTTGACGGCAATTTCGATGATGCAGCTTGGGCGCAGGGTCGATGCGACGCAATCGTCCGATCC
GGAGCCGGGACTGTCGGGCGTACACAAATCGCCCGCAGAAGCGCGGCCGTCTGGACCGATGGCTGTGTAG
AAGTACTCGCCGATAGTGGAAACCGACGCCCCAGCACTCGTCCGAGGGCAAAGGAATAATCAGTACTGAC
AATAAAAAGATTCTTGTTTTCAAGAACTTGTCATTTGTATAGTTTTTTTATATTGTAGTTGTTCTATTTT
AATCAAATGTTAGCGTGATTTATATTTTTTTTCGCCTCGACATCATCTGCCCAGATGCGAAGTTAAGTGC
GCAGAAAGTAATATCATGCGTCAATCGTATGTGAATGCTGGTCGCTATACTGCTGTCGATTCGATACTAA
CGCCGCCATCCAGTGTCGAAAACGAGCTCGAATTCATCGATGATATCAGATCCACTAGTGGCCTATGCGG
CCGCGGATCTGCCGGTCTCCCTATAGTGAGTCGTATTAATTTCGATAAGCCAGGTTAACCTGCATTAATG
AATCGGCCAACGCGCGGGGAGAGGCGGTTTGCGTATTGGGCGCTCTTCCGCTTCCTCGCTCACTGACTCG
CTGCGCTCGGTCGTTCGGCTGCGGCGAGCGGTATCAGCTCACTCAAAGGCGGTAATACGGTTATCCACAG
AATCAGGGGATAACGCAGGAAAGAACATGTGAGCAAAAGGCCAGCAAAAGGCCAGGAACCGTAAAAAGGC
CGCGTTGCTGGCGTTTTTCCATAGGCTCCGCCCCCCTGACGAGCATCACAAAAATCGACGCTCAAGTCAG
AGGTGGCGAAACCCGACAGGACTATAAAGATACCAGGCGTTTCCCCCTGGAAGCTCCCTCGTGCGCTCTC
CTGTTCCGACCCTGCCGCTTACCGGATACCTGTCCGCCTTTCTCCCTTCGGGAAGCGTGGCGCTTTCTCA
ATGCTCACGCTGTAGGTATCTCAGTTCGGTGTAGGTCGTTCGCTCCAAGCTGGGCTGTGTGCACGAACCC
CCCGTTCAGCCCGACCGCTGCGCCTTATCCGGTAACTATCGTCTTGAGTCCAACCCGGTAAGACACGACT
TATCGCCACTGGCAGCAGCCACTGGTAACAGGATTAGCAGAGCGAGGTATGTAGGCGGTGCTACAGAGTT
CTTGAAGTGGTGGCCTAACTACGGCTACACTAGAAGGACAGTATTTGGTATCTGCGCTCTGCTGAAGCCA
GTTACCTTCGGAAAAAGAGTTGGTAGCTCTTGATCCGGCAAACAAACCACCGCTGGTAGCGGTGGTTTTT
TTGTTTGCAAGCAGCAGATTACGCGCAGAAAAAAAGGATCTCAAGAAGATCCTTTGATCTTTTCTACGGG
GTCTGACGCTCAGTGGAACGAAAACTCACGTTAAGGGATTTTGGTCATGAGATTATCAAAAAGGATCTTC
ACCTAGATCCTTTTAAATTAAAAATGAAGTTTTAAATCAATCTAAAGTATATATGAGTAAACTTGGTCTG
ACAGTTACCAATGCTTAATCAGTGAGGCACCTATCTCAGCGATCTGTCTATTTCGTTCATCCATAGTTGC
CTGACTCCCCGTCGTGTAGATAACTACGATACGGGAGGGCTTACCATCTGGCCCCAGTGCTGCAATGATA
CCGCGAGACCCACGCTCACCGGCTCCAGATTTATCAGCAATAAACCAGCCAGCCGGAAGGGCCGAGCGCA
GAAGTGGTCCTGCAACTTTATCCGCCTCCATCCAGTCTATTAATTGTTGCCGGGAAGCTAGAGTAAGTAG
TTCGCCAGTTAATAGTTTGCGCAACGTTGTTGCCATTGCTACAGGCATCGTGGTGTCACGCTCGTCGTTT
GGTATGGCTTCATTCAGCTCCGGTTCCCAACGATCAAGGCGAGTTACATGATCCCCCATGTTGTGCAAAA
AAGCGGTTAGCTCCTTCGGTCCTCCGATCGTTGTCAGAAGTAAGTTGGCCGCAGTGTTATCACTCATGGT
TATGGCAGCACTGCATAATTCTCTTACTGTCATGCCATCCGTAAGATGCTTTTCTGTGACTGGTGAGTAC
TCAACCAAGTCATTCTGAGAATAGTGTATGCGGCGACCGAGTTGCTCTTGCCCGGCGTCAATACGGGATA
ATACCGCGCCACATAGCAGAACTTTAAAAGTGCTCATCATTGGAAAACGTTCTTCGGGGCGAAAACTCTC
AAGGATCTTACCGCTGTTGAGATCCAGTTCGATGTAACCCACTCGTGCACCCAACTGATCTTCAGCATCT
TTTACTTTCACCAGCGTTTCTGGGTGAGCAAAAACAGGAAGGCAAAATGCCGCAAAAAAGGGAATAAGGG
CGACACGGAAATGTTGAATACTCATACTCTTCCTTTTTCAATATTATTGAAGCATTTATCAGGGTTATTG
TCTCATGAGCGGATACATATTTGAATGTATTTAGAAAAATAAACAAATAGGGGTTCCGCGCACATTTCCC
CGAAAAGTGCCACCTGACGTCTAAGAAACCATTATTATCATGACATTAACCTATAAAAATAGGCGTATCA
CGAGGCCCTTTCGTCTCGCGCGTTTCGGTGATGACGGTGAAAACCTCTGACACATGCAGCTCCCGGAGAC
GGTCACAGCTTGTCTGTAAGCGGATGCCGGGAGCAGACAAGCCCGTCAGGGCGCGTCAGCGGGTGTTGGC
GGGTGTCGGGGCTGGCTTAACTATGCGGCATCAGAGCAGATTGTACTGAGAGTGCACCATATGGACATAT
TGTCGTTAGAACGCGGCTACAATTAATACATAACCTTATGTATCATACACATACGATTTAGGTGACACTA
TA
Features (pLannotate 1.2.2; 10 found; start..end, strand, type, name):
     87..803     +  CDS            yeGFP: yeast-enhanced green fluorescent protein codons optimized for translation in S. cerevisiae and C. albicans
    857..2432    +  gene           hphMX6: yeast selectable marker conferring hygromycin resistance
   2540..2558    -  promoter       T7 promoter: promoter for bacteriophage T7 RNA polymerase
   2580..2633    -  CDS            lacI (fragment): lac repressor; lacI; The lac repressor binds to the lac operator to inhibit transcription in E. coli. This inhibition can be relieved by adding lactose or isopropyl-β-D-thiogalactopyranoside (IPTG).
   2816..3404    -  rep_origin     ori: high-copy-number ColE1/pMB1/pBR322/pUC origin of replication
   3575..4435    -  CDS            AmpR: β-lactamase; bla; confers resistance to ampicillin, carbenicillin, and related antibiotics
   4436..4540    -  promoter       AmpR promoter: bla
   4635..4670    +  CDS            rop (fragment): Rop protein, which maintains plasmids at low copy number; rop
   4772..4823    +  misc_feature   bom (fragment): basis of mobility region from pBR322
   4886..2       +  promoter       SP6 promoter (across the origin): promoter for bacteriophage SP6 RNA polymerase
