[The description below was written by a language model from this plasmid's Addgene catalogue record and pLannotate feature annotations shown in this document.]
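Description:
pCY 3030-02 is a yeast tagging-cassette plasmid built on the pBS10 backbone. It serves as a PCR template rather than as a vector that replicates in yeast. The feature table shows no yeast origin or centromere. The amplified cassette is instead integrated into the yeast genome by homologous recombination, presumably directed by homology arms added on the PCR primers. In E. coli the plasmid is propagated through a high-copy ColE1/pUC-type origin and selected with ampicillin through the β-lactamase gene and its own promoter. Short fragments of lacI, rop and the pBR322 bom region appear to be backbone remnants with no stated function. T7 and SP6 promoters flank the cassette region.

The payload is a C-terminal tagging module described as yEpolylinker-yEmCFP-hphMX4. It consists of a yeast-codon-optimised polylinker followed by yEmCFP, a yeast-enhanced cyan fluorescent protein whose name suggests a monomeric variant, and then a hygromycin resistance marker cassette for selecting yeast integrants. The automated annotation labels the fluorescent protein reading frame as yeGFP and the marker as hphMX6. These calls most likely reflect close sequence similarity between CFP and GFP variants and between the MX marker versions, and the catalogue names are the depositor's designations. No promoter for the fluorescent protein is annotated. This fits the design, because the tag is meant to be fused in frame to the 3′ end of a chromosomal gene and expressed from that gene's native promoter. Part of the plasmid derives from an earlier series of optimised fluorescent protein tagging cassettes for Saccharomyces cerevisiae. The construct belongs to a cassette series intended for live-cell imaging of endogenously tagged proteins and high-resolution techniques in yeast.
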