Addgene plasmid #36215: pCY 3030-02
Depositing lab: Anne Robinson. Depositing organization: University of Delaware. Publication: Cassette series designed for live-cell imaging of proteins and high-resolution techniques in yeast. Young CL, Raden DL, Caplan JL, Czymmek KJ, Robinson AS. Yeast. 2012 Mar;29(3-4):119-36. doi: 10.1002/yea.2895. Epub 2012 Apr 4. PubMed 22473760.
Backbone
  Vector backbone: pBS10
  Backbone manufacturer: Yeast Resource Center, University of Washington
  Backbone size w/o insert (bp): 4875
  Vector type: Yeast cassette for PCR and homologous recombination
  Selectable markers: Hygromycin
Growth in bacteria
  Bacterial resistance: Ampicillin, 100 μg/mL
  Growth temperature: 37°C
  Growth strain: DH5alpha
  Growth instructions: DH5alpha used for DNA recovery (i.e. DNA preps).
  Copy number: Unknown
Gene/Insert
  Gene/Insert name: yEmCFP
  Insert size (bp): 779
  Tag / fusion protein: yEpolylinker-yEmCFP-hphMX4 (C terminal on backbone)
  Cloning method: Restriction Enzyme; 5′ cloning site BamHI (unknown if destroyed); 3′ cloning site BssHII (unknown if destroyed)
  Sequencing primers: 5′ GGTCTTGTTAGAATTTGTTACTGC
Resource information
  A portion of this plasmid was derived from a plasmid made by: Addgene plasmid 8725 (Sheff, M. A. and Thorn, K. S. (2004). Optimized cassettes for fluorescent protein tagging in Saccharomyces cerevisiae. Yeast 21, 661-70.)
Terms and licenses: Academic/Nonprofit Terms; Industry Terms: Not Available to Industry
How to cite: pCY 3030-02 was a gift from Anne Robinson (Addgene plasmid # 36215 ; http://n2t.net/addgene:36215 ; RRID:Addgene_36215)
