>Addgene plasmid #36215 | pCY 3030-02 | addgene partial sequence | sequence record 47121 | SP6 5'-ATTTAGGTGACACTATAG-3'
GGATCCCCGGGTTAATTAACGGTGACGGTGCTGGTTTAATTAACATGTCTAAAGGTGAAGAATTATTCAC
TGGTGTTGTCCCAATTTTGGTTGAATTAGATGGTGATGTTAATGGTCACAAATTTTCTGTCTCCGGTGAA
GGTGAAGGTGATGCTACTTACGGTAAATTGACCTTAAAATTTATTTGTACTACTGGTAAATTGCCAGTTC
CATGGCCAACCTTAGTCACTACTTTAACTTGGGGTGTTCAATGTTTTTCTAGATACCCAGATCATATGAA
ACAACATGACTTTTTCAAGTCTGCCATGCCAGAAGGTTATGTTCAAGAAAGAACTATTTTTTTCAAAGAT
GACGGTAACTACAAGACCAGAGCTGAAGTCAAGTTTGAAGGTGATACCTTAGTTAATAGAATCGAATTAA
AAGGTATTGATTTTAAAGAAGATGGTAACATTTTAGGTCACAAATTGGAATACATTTATAACTCTCACAA
TGTTTACATCACTGCTGACAAACAAAAGAATGGTATCAAAGCTAACTTCAAAATTAGACACAACATTGAA
GATGGTTCTGTTCAATTAGCTGACCATTATCAACAAAATACTCCAATTGGTGATGGTCCAGTCTTGTTAC
CAGACAACCATTACTTATCCACTCAATCTAGATTATCCAAAGATCCAAACGAAAAGAGAGACCACATGGT
CTTGTTAGAATTTGTTACTGCTGCTGGTATTACCCATGGTATTGATGAATTGTACAAATAAGGCGCGCCA
GATCTGTTTAGCTTGCCTCGTCCCC
