>Addgene plasmid #36215 | pCY 3030-02 | addgene partial sequence | sequence record 47673 | T7 5'-TAATACGACTCACTATAGGG-3'
TGGATCTGATATCATCGATGAATTCGAGCTCGTTTTCGACACTGGATGGCGGCGTTAGTATCGAATCGAC
AGCAGTATAGCGACCAGCATTCACATACGATTGACGCATGATATTACTTTCTGCGCACTTAACTTCGCAT
CTGGGCAGATGATGTCGAGGCGAAAAAAAATATAAATCACGCTAACATTTGATTAAAATAGAACAACTAC
AATATAAAAAAACTATACAAATGACAAGTTCTTGAAAACAAGAATCTTTTTATTGTCAGTACTGATTATT
CCTTTGCCCTCGGACGAGTGCTGGGGCGTCGGTTTCCACTATCGGCGAGTACTTCTACACAGCCATCGGT
CCAGACGGCCGCGCTTCTGCGGGCGATTTGTGTACGCCCGACAGTCCCGGCTCCGGATCGGACGATTGCG
TCGCATCGACCCTGCGCCCAAGCTGCATCATCGAAATTGCCGTCAACCAAGCTCTGATAGAGTTGGTCAA
GACCAATGCGGAGCATATACGCCCGGAGCCGCGGCGATCCTGCAAGCTCCGGATGCCTCCGCTCGAAGTA
GCGCGTCTGCTGCTCCATACAAGCCAACCACGGCCTCCAGAAGAAGATGTTGGCGACCTCGTATTGGGAA
TCCCCGAACATCGCCTCGCTCCAGTCAATGACCGCTGTTATGCGGCCATTGTCCGTCAGGACATTGTTGG
AGCCGAAATCCGCGTGCACGAGGTGCCGGACTTCGGGGCAGTCCTCGGCCCAAAGCATCAGCTCATCGAG
AGCCTGCGCGACGGACGCACTGACGGTGTCGTCCATCACAGTTTGCCAGTGATACACATGGGGATCAGCA
ATCGCGCATATGAAATCACGCCATGTAGTGTATTGACCGA
